>Addgene plasmid #209733 | ataxin3:1-431_Q79_BV | addgene full sequence | sequence record 414202 | Addgene NGS Result
G
[124 nt withheld, positions 2-125]
C
[91 nt withheld, positions 127-217]
A
[49 nt withheld, positions 219-267]
CCTTTGACGTTGGAGTCCACGTTCTT
[37 nt withheld, positions 294-330]
ACCCTATCTCGGTCTATTCTTTTGATTTATAAGGGATTTTGCCGATTTCGGCCTATTGGTTAAAAAATGA
GCTGATTTAACAAAAATTTAACGCGAATTTTAACAAAATATTAACGCTTACAATTTAGGTGGCACTTTTC
GGGGAAATGTGCGCGGAACCCCTATTTGTTTATTTTTCTAAATACATTCAAATATGTATCCGCTCATGAG
ACAATAACCCTGATAAATGCTTCAATAATATTGAAAAAGGAAGAGTATGAGTATTCAACATTTCCGTGTC
GCCCTTATTCCCTTTTTTGCGGCATTTTGCCTTCCTGTTTTTGCTCACCCAGAAACGCTGGTGAAAGTAA
AAGATGCTGAAGATCAGTTGGGTGCACGAGTGGGTTACATCGAACTGGATCTCAACAGCGGTAAGATCCT
TGAGAGTTTTCGCCCCGAAGAACGTTTTCCAATGATGAGCACTTTTAAAGTTCTGCTATGTGGCGCGGTA
TTATCCCGTATTGACGCCGGGCAAGAGCAACTCGGTCGCCGCATACACTATTCTCAGAATGACTTGGTTG
AGTACTCACCAGTCACAGAAAAGCATCTTACGGATGGCATGACAGTAAGAGAATTATGCAGTGCTGCCAT
AACCATGAGTGATAACACTGCGGCCAACTTACTTCTGACAACGATCGGAGGACCGAAGGAGCTAACCGCT
TTTTTGCACAACATGGGGGATCATGTAACTCGCCTTGATCGTTGGGAACCGGAGCTGAATGAAGCCATAC
CAAACGACGAGCGTGACACCACGATGCCTGTAGCAATGGCAACAACGTTGCGCAAACTATTAACTGGCGA
ACTACTTACTCTAGCTTCCCGGCAACAATTAATAGACTGGATGGAGGCGGATAAAGTTGCAGGACCACTT
CTGCGCTCGGCCCTTCCGGCTGGCTGGTTTATTGCTGATAAATCTGGAGCCGGTGAGCGTGGGTCTCGCG
GTATCATTGCAGCACTGGGGCCAGATGGTAAGCCCTCCCGTATCGTAGTTATCTACACGACGGGGAGTCA
GGCAACTATGGATGAACGAAATAGACAGATCGCTGAGATAGGTGCCTCACTGATTAAGCATTGGTAACTG
TCAGACCAAGTTTACTCATATATACTTTAGATTGATTTAAAACTTCATTTTTAATTTAAAAGGATCTAGG
TGAAGATCCTTTTTGATAATCTCATGACCAAAATCCCTTAACGTGAGTTTTCGTTCCACTGAGCGTCAGA
CCCCGTAGAAAAGATCAAAGGATCTTCTTGAGATCCTTTTTTTCTGCGCGTAATCTGCTGCTTGCAAACA
AAAAAACCACCGCTACCAGCGGTGGTTTGTTTGCCGGATCAAGAGCTACCAACTCTTTTTCCGAAGGTAA
CTGGCTTCAGCAGAGCGCAGATACCAAATACTGTTCTTCTAGTGTAGCCGTAGTTAGGCCACCACTTCAA
GAACTCTGTAGCACCGCCTACATACCTCGCTCTGCTAATCCTGTTACCAGTGGCTGCTGCCAGTGGCGAT
AAGTCGTGTCTTACCGGGTTGGACTCAAGACGATAGTTACCGGATAAGGCGCAGCGGTCGGGCTGAACGG
GGGGTTCGTGCACACAGCCCAGCTTGGAGCGAACGACCTACACCGAACTGAGATACCTACAGCGTGAGCT
ATGAGAAAGCGCCACGCTTCCCGAAGGGAGAAAGGCGGACAGGTATCCGGTAAGCGGCAGGGTCGGAACA
GGAGAGCGCACGAGGGAGCTTCCAGGGGGAAACGCCTGGTATCTTTATAGTCCTGTCGGGTTTCGCCACC
TCTGACTTGAGCGTCGATTTTTGTGATGCTCGTCAGGGGGGCGGAGCCTATGGAAAAACGCCAGCAACGC
GGCCTTTTTACGGTTCCTGGCCTTTTGCTGGCCTTTTGCTCACATGTTCTTTCCTGCGTTATCCCCTGAT
TCTGTGGATAACCGTATTACCGCCTTTGAGTGAGCTGATACCGCTCGCCGCAGCCGAACGACCGAGCGCA
GCGAGTCAGTGAGCGAGGAAGCGGAAGAGCGCCTGATGCGGTATTTTCTCCTTACGCATCTGTGCGGTAT
TTCACACCGCATAGACCAGCCGCGTAACCTGGCAAAATCGGTTACGGTTGAGTAATAAATGGATGCCCTG
CGTAAGCGGGTGTGGGCGGACAATAAAGTCTTAAACTGAACAAAATAGATCTAAACTATGACAATAAAGT
CTTAAACTAGACAGAATAGTTGTAAACTGAAATCAGTCCAGTTATGCTGTGAAAAAGCATACTGGACTTT
TGTTATGGCTAAAGCAAACTCTTCATTTTCTGAAGTGCAAATTGCCCGTCGTATTAAAGAGGGGCGTGGC
CAAGGGCATGGTAAAGACTATATTCGCGGCGTTGTGACAATTTACCGAACAACTCCGCGGCCGGGAAGCC
GATCTCGGCTTGAACGAATTGTTAGGTGGCGGTACTTGGGTCGATATCAAAGTGCATCACTTCTTCCCGT
ATGCCCAACTTTGTATAGAGAGCCACTGCGGGATCGTCACCGTAATCTGCTTGCACGTAGATCACATAAG
CACCAAGCGCGTTGGCCTCATGCTTGAGCAGATTGATGAGCGCGGTGGCAATGCCCTGCCTCCGGTGCTC
GCCGGAGACTGCGAGATCATAGATATAGATCTCACTACGCGGCTGCTCAAACTTGGGCAGAACGTAAGCC
GCGAGAGCGCCAACAACCGCTTCTTGGTCGAAGGCAGCAAGCGCGATGAATGTCTTACTACGGAGCAAGT
TCCCGAGGTAATCGGAGTCCGGCTGATGTTGGGAGTAGGTGGCTACGTCTCCGAACTCACGACCGAAAAG
ATCAAGAGCAGCCCGCATGGATTTGACTTGGTCAGGGCCGAGCCTACATGTGCGAATGATGCCCATACTT
GAGCCACCTAACTTTGTTTTAGGGCGACTGCCCTGCTGCGTAACATCGTTGCTGCTCCATAACATCAAAC
ATCGACCCACGGCGTAACGCGCTTGCTGCTTGGATGCCCGAGGCATAGACTGTACAAAAAAACAGTCATA
ACAAGCCATGAAAACCGCCACTGCGCCGTTACCACCGCTGCGTTCGGTCAAGGTTCTGGACCAGTTGCGT
GAGCGCATACGCTACTTGCATTACAGTTTACGAACCGAACAGGCTTATGTCAACTGGGTTCGTGCCTTCA
TCCGTTTCCACGGTGTGCGTCACCCGGCAACCTTGGGCAGCAGCGAAGTCGAGGCATTTCTGTCCTGGCT
GGCGAACGAGCGCAAGGTTTCGGTCTCCACGCATCGTCAGGCATTGGCGGCCTTGCTGTTCTTCTACGGC
AAGGTGCTGTGCACGGATCTGCCCTGGCTTCAGGAGATCGGAAGACCTCGGCCGTCGCGGCGCTTGCCGG
TGGTGCTGACCCCGGATGAAGTGGTTCGCATCCTCGGTTTTCTGGAAGGCGAGCATCGTTTGTTCGCCCA
GGACTCTAGCTATAGTTCTAGTGGTTGGCTACGTATACTCCGGAATATTAATAGATCATGGAGATAATTA
AAATGATAACCATCTCGCAAATAAATAAGTATTTTACTGTTTTCGTAACAGTTTTGTAATAAAAAAACCT
ATAAATATTCCGGATTATTCATACCGTCCCACCATCGGGCGCGGATCTCGGTCCGAAACCATGCATCATC
ACCATCACCATGAATTCATGGACGAAAAAACCACCGGTTGGCGTGGTGGTCACGTTGTTGAAGGTCTGGC
TGGTGAACTGGAACAGCTGCGTGCTCGTCTGGAACACCACCCGCAGGGTCAGCGTGAACCGAGCAGCGGC
AGAGAAAACTTGTATTTCCAGGGCATGGAGTCCATCTTCCACGAGAAACAAGAAGGCTCACTTTGTGCTC
AACATTGCCTGAATAACTTATTGCAAGGAGAATATTTTAGCCCTGTGGAATTATCCTCAATTGCACATCA
GCTGGATGAGGAGGAGAGGATGAGAATGGCAGAAGGAGGAGTTACTAGTGAAGATTATCGCACGTTTTTA
CAGCAGCCTTCTGGAAATATGGATGACAGTGGTTTTTTCTCTATTCAGGTTATAAGCAATGCCTTGAAAG
TTTGGGGTTTAGAACTAATCCTGTTCAACAGTCCAGAGTATCAGAGGCTCAGGATCGATCCTATAAATGA
AAGATCATTTATATGCAATTATAAGGAACACTGGTTTACAGTTAGAAAATTAGGAAAACAGTGGTTTAAC
TTGAATTCTCTCTTGACGGGTCCAGAATTAATATCAGATACATATCTTGCACTTTTCTTGGCTCAATTAC
AACAGGAAGGTTATTCTATATTTGTTGTTAAGGGTGATCTGCCAGATTGCGAAGCTGACCAACTCCTGCA
GATGATTAGGGTCCAACAGATGCATCGACCAAAACTTATTGGAGAAGAATTAGCACAACTAAAAGAGCAA
GGAGTCCATAAAACAGACCTGGAACGAATGTTAGAAGCAAATGATGGCTCAGGAATGTTAGACGAAGATG
AGGAGGATTTGCAGAGGGCTCTGGCACTAAGTCGCCAAGAAATTGACATGGAAGATGAGGAAGCAGATCT
CCGCAGGGCTATTCAGCTAAGTATGCAAGGTAGTTCCAGAAACATATCTCAAGATATGACACAGACATCA
GGTACAAATCTTACTTCAGAAGAGCTTCGGAAGAGACGAGAAGCCTACTTTGAAAAACAGCAGCAAAAGC
AGCAACAGCAGCAGCAGCAGCAGCAGCAGCAGCAGCAGCAGCAGCAGCAGCAGCAGCAGCAGCAGCAGCA
GCAGCAGCAGCAGCAGCAGCAGCAGCAGCAGCAGCAGCAGCAGCAGCAGCAGCAGCAGCAGCAGCAGCAG
CAGCAGCAGCAGCAGCAGCAGCAGCAGCAGCAGCAGCAGCAGCAGCAGCAGCAGCAGCAGCAGCAGCAGC
AGCAGCAGCAGCAGCAGCAGCAGCAGCGGGACCTATCAGGACAGAGTTCACATCCATGTGAAAGGCCAGC
CACCAGTTCAGGAGCACTTGGGAGTGATCTAGGTGATGCTATGAGTGAAGAAGACATGCTTCAGGCAGCT
GTGACCATGTCTTTAGAAACTGTCAGAAATGATTTGAAAACAGAAGGAAAAAAATGATGACGAAGCTTGT
CGAGAAGTACTAGAGGATCATAATCAGCCATACCACATTTGTAGAGGTTTTACTTGCTTTAAAAAACCTC
CCACACCTCCCCCTGAACCTGAAACATAAAATGAATGCAATTGTTGTTGTTAACTTGTTTATTGCAGCTT
ATAATGGTTACAAATAAAGCAATAGCATCACAAATTTCACAAATAAAGCATTTTTTTCACTGCATTCTAG
TTGTGGTTTGTCCAAACTCATCAATGTATCTTATCATGTCTGGATCTGATCACTGATATCGCCTAGGAGA
TCCGAACCAGATAAGTGAAATCTAGTTCCAAACTATTTTGTCATTTTTAATTTTCGTATTAGCTTACGAC
GCTACACCCAGTTCCCATCTATTTTGTCACTCTTCCCTAAATAATCCTTAAAAACTCCATTTCCACCCCT
CCCAGTTCCCAACTATTTTGTCCGCCCACAGCGGGGCATTTTTCTTCCTGTTATGTTTTTAATCAAACAT
CCTGCCAACTCCATGTGACAAACCGTCATCTTCGGCTACTTTTTCTCTGTCACAGAATGAAAATTTTTCT
GTCATCTCTTCGTTATTAATGTTTGTAATTGACTGAATATCAACGCTTATTTGCAGCCTGAATGGCGAAT
GG
Features (pLannotate 1.2.2; 15 found; start..end, strand, type, name):
      2..456     +  rep_origin     f1 ori (sequence partly withheld): f1 bacteriophage origin of replication; arrow indicates direction of (+) strand synthesis
    482..586     +  promoter       AmpR promoter: bla
    587..1447    +  CDS            AmpR: β-lactamase; bla; confers resistance to ampicillin, carbenicillin, and related antibiotics
   1618..2206    +  rep_origin     ori: high-copy-number ColE1/pMB1/pBR322/pUC origin of replication
   2392..2443    -  misc_feature   bom (fragment): basis of mobility region from pBR322
   2511..2735    -  mobile_element Tn7R: mini-Tn7 element (right end of the Tn7 transposon) Tn7
   2802..3335    -  CDS            GmR: gentamycin acetyltransferase; aacC1; confers resistance to gentamycin
   3505..3533    -  promoter       Pc promoter: intI1 (promoter lies within the coding sequence); class 1 integron promoter
   3511..3858    -  CDS            YPR2_ECOLX (fragment): Protein predicted: Swiss-Prot protein existence level 4. From Escherichia coli.
   3885..3976    +  promoter       polyhedrin promoter: polh from Autographa californica; promoter for the baculovirus polyhedrin gene
   4205..5494    +  CDS            ATXN3: ATX3_HUMAN - Also known as ATX3, MJD, MJD1, SCA3. Experimental evidence at protein level: Swiss-Prot protein existence level 1. Deubiquitinating enzyme involved in protein homeostasis maintenance, transcription, cytoskeleton regulation, myogenesis and degradation of misfolded chaperone substrates (PubMed:12297501, PubMed:17696782, PubMed:23625928, PubMed:28445460, PubMed:16118278). Binds long polyubiquitin chains and trims them, while it has weak or no activity against chains of 4 or less ubiquitins (PubMed:17696782). Involved in degradation of misfolded chaperone substrates via its interactio
   5526..5609    +  CDS            large T antigen (fragment): large T antigen from SV40 (simian virus 40)
   5632..5766    +  polyA_signal   SV40 poly(A) signal: SV40 polyadenylation signal
   5795..5960    -  mobile_element Tn7L: mini-Tn7 element (left end of the Tn7 transposon) Tn7
   6123..6139    +  CDS            lacZα (fragment): LacZα fragment of β-galactosidase; lacZ fragment
