[The description below was written by a language model from this plasmid's Addgene catalogue record and pLannotate feature annotations shown in this document.]
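Description:
ataxin3:1-431_Q79_BV is a baculovirus transfer (donor) plasmid carrying human ataxin-3 (ATXN3) in the pFBOH-SBP-TEV-LIC backbone, a modified derivative of pFBOH-MHL. The catalogue lists it as a bacterial expression vector for structure determination. However, the polyhedrin promoter, the mini-Tn7 arms and the "BV" suffix all point to a pFastBac-style design in which E. coli serves only for propagation and bacmid generation, with protein production taking place in baculovirus-infected insect cells. The plasmid is maintained in E. coli through a high-copy ColE1/pUC origin and ampicillin resistance (β-lactamase under its own promoter). An f1 origin and a fragment of the pBR322 bom region are also present.

The payload lies between the Tn7R and Tn7L ends, which allow site-specific transposition of the whole cassette into a baculovirus shuttle genome. That transposable segment contains a gentamicin acetyltransferase marker driven by the class 1 integron Pc promoter, used to select transposition events. It also contains the Autographa californica polyhedrin promoter, a very strong late promoter, driving the ATXN3 open reading frame, which is followed by an SV40 polyadenylation signal. The insert was introduced by ligation-independent cloning and is fused at its N terminus to a 6xHis tag, a streptavidin-binding peptide and a TEV protease site, giving two affinity purification options and tag removal. These tag elements are not annotated individually, but they presumably occupy the gap between the promoter and the ATXN3 coding sequence.

The construct name indicates residues 1–431 with a 79-glutamine tract, an expanded polyglutamine form of this deubiquitinating enzyme, whose gene aliases (MJD, SCA3) reflect its link to Machado-Joseph disease/spinocerebellar ataxia type 3. The stated use is producing purified protein for structural studies.
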