Addgene plasmid #209733: ataxin3:1-431_Q79_BV
Purpose: Bacterial expression for structure determination
Depositing lab: Cheryl Arrowsmith. Depositing organization: University of Toronto.
Backbone
  Vector backbone: pFBOH-SBP-TEV-LIC
  Backbone manufacturer: SGC, pFBOH-MHL modified
  Vector type: Bacterial Expression
Growth in bacteria
  Bacterial resistance: Ampicillin, 100 μg/mL
  Growth temperature: 37°C
  Growth strain: DH5alpha
  Copy number: High Copy
Gene/Insert
  Gene/Insert name: Ataxin 3 (alt name: ataxin3:TOC031-F04:C247559)
  Species: H. sapiens (human)
  Entrez Gene: ATXN3 (a.k.a. AT3, ATX3, JOS, MJD, MJD1, SCA3)
  Promoter: Polyhedrin
  Tag / fusion protein: 6xHis-SBP-TEV (N terminal on insert)
  Cloning method: Ligation Independent Cloning
  Sequencing primers: 5′ pFBOH-fwd (5'-CCGGATTATTCATACCGTCCCACCA-3'); 3′ pFBOH-rev (5'-CTGATTATGATCCTCTAGTACTTCT-3')
Terms and licenses: Academic/Nonprofit Terms; Industry Terms: Not Available to Industry
How to cite: ataxin3:1-431_Q79_BV was a gift from Cheryl Arrowsmith (Addgene plasmid # 209733 ; http://n2t.net/addgene:209733 ; RRID:Addgene_209733)
