>Addgene plasmid #209733 | ataxin3:1-431_Q79_BV | depositor partial sequence | sequence record 408796 | Insert sequence
ATGGAGTCCATCTTCCACGAGAAACAAGAAGGCTCACTTTGTGCTCAACATTGCCTGAATAACTTATTGC
AAGGAGAATATTTTAGCCCTGTGGAATTATCCTCAATTGCACATCAGCTGGATGAGGAGGAGAGGATGAG
AATGGCAGAAGGAGGAGTTACTAGTGAAGATTATCGCACGTTTTTACAGCAGCCTTCTGGAAATATGGAT
GACAGTGGTTTTTTCTCTATTCAGGTTATAAGCAATGCCTTGAAAGTTTGGGGTTTAGAACTAATCCTGT
TCAACAGTCCAGAGTATCAGAGGCTCAGGATCGATCCTATAAATGAAAGATCATTTATATGCAATTATAA
GGAACACTGGTTTACAGTTAGAAAATTAGGAAAACAGTGGTTTAACTTGAATTCTCTCTTGACGGGTCCA
GAATTAATATCAGATACATATCTTGCACTTTTCTTGGCTCAATTACAACAGGAAGGTTATTCTATATTTG
TTGTTAAGGGTGATCTGCCAGATTGCGAAGCTGACCAACTCCTGCAGATGATTAGGGTCCAACAGATGCA
TCGACCAAAACTTATTGGAGAAGAATTAGCACAACTAAAAGAGCAAGGAGTCCATAAAACAGACCTGGAA
CGAATGTTAGAAGCAAATGATGGCTCAGGAATGTTAGACGAAGATGAGGAGGATTTGCAGAGGGCTCTGG
CACTAAGTCGCCAAGAAATTGACATGGAAGATGAGGAAGCAGATCTCCGCAGGGCTATTCAGCTAAGTAT
GCAAGGTAGTTCCAGAAACATATCTCAAGATATGACACAGACATCAGGTACAAATCTTACTTCAGAAGAG
CTTCGGAAGAGACGAGAAGCCTACTTTGAAAAACAGCAGCAAAAGCAGCAACAGCAGCAGCAGCAGCAGC
AGCAGCAGCAGCAGCAGCAGCAGCAGCAGCAGCAGCAGCAGCAGCAGCAGCAGCAGCAGCAGCAGCAGCA
GCAGCAGCAGCAGCAGCAGCAGCAGCAGCAGCAGCAGCAGCAGCAGCAGCAGCAGCAGCAGCAGCAGCAG
CAGCAGCAGCAGCAGCAGCAGCAGCAGCAGCAGCAGCAGCAGCAGCAGCAGCAGCAGCAGCAGCAGCAGC
AGCGGGACCTATCAGGACAGAGTTCACATCCATGTGAAAGGCCAGCCACCAGTTCAGGAGCACTTGGGAG
TGATCTAGGTGATGCTATGAGTGAAGAAGACATGCTTCAGGCAGCTGTGACCATGTCTTTAGAAACTGTC
AGAAATGATTTGAAAACAGAAGGAAAAAAA
